Addgene plasmid #204759: pCPmacroH2A.1-GS3
Purpose: Expression of Cas9 and human macroH2A.1
Depositing lab: Yuichiro Miyaoka. Publication: Fusion of histone variants to Cas9 suppresses non-homologous end joining. Kato-Inui T, Takahashi G, Ono T, Miyaoka Y. PLoS One. 2024 May 13;19(5):e0288578. doi: 10.1371/journal.pone.0288578. eCollection 2024. PubMed 38739603.
Backbone
  Vector backbone: pSpCas9(BB)-2A-Puro(PX459)V2.0(#62988)
  Vector type: Mammalian Expression
Growth in bacteria
  Bacterial resistance: Ampicillin, 100 μg/mL
  Growth temperature: 37°C
  Growth strain: DH5alpha
  Copy number: High Copy
Gene/Insert
  Gene/Insert name: macroH2A1 (alt name: H2AFY)
  Species: H. sapiens (human)
  Entrez Gene: MACROH2A1 (a.k.a. H2A.y, H2A/y, H2AF12M, H2AFY, MACROH2A1.1, mH2A1, macroH2A1.2)
  Cloning method: Gibson Cloning
Terms and licenses: Academic/Nonprofit Terms; Industry Terms: Not Available to Industry
How to cite: pCPmacroH2A.1-GS3 was a gift from Yuichiro Miyaoka (Addgene plasmid # 204759 ; http://n2t.net/addgene:204759 ; RRID:Addgene_204759)
