[The description below was written by a language model from this plasmid's Addgene catalogue record and pLannotate feature annotations shown in this document.]
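Description:
pCPmacroH2A.1-GS3 is a mammalian expression plasmid built on the pSpCas9(BB)-2A-Puro (PX459) V2.0 backbone, into which the human histone variant macroH2A1 (also known as H2AFY) was inserted by Gibson cloning. It is maintained in E. coli as a high-copy plasmid through a ColE1/pUC-type origin and selected with ampicillin via the β-lactamase gene. An f1 phage origin and a single AAV2 ITR remnant are also annotated in the backbone, along with short bom and rop fragments that are probably vestigial matches.

The expression cassette is driven by a CBh-style hybrid promoter, made up of the CMV enhancer, the chicken β-actin promoter and a hybrid CBA/MVM intron. Downstream, the macroH2A1 coding sequence sits immediately upstream of Streptococcus pyogenes Cas9, which is annotated as contiguous N- and C-terminal portions that together make up the full nuclease. The two are separated by a short gap; the "GS3" in the name suggests a glycine-serine linker there, although the record does not explicitly describe it. Cas9 is followed by a bipartite nucleoplasmin NLS, and then by a puromycin N-acetyltransferase gene. According to the backbone name this marker is linked through a 2A peptide, which would allow puromycin selection of transfected cells. A bGH polyadenylation signal terminates the transcript. The parent backbone normally carries a U6-driven guide RNA scaffold, but no such element appears in the feature table, so its presence here cannot be confirmed.

According to the associated publication title, histone variants were fused to Cas9 to suppress non-homologous end joining. This indicates that the construct is used to test how tethering macroH2A1 to Cas9 shifts DNA repair outcomes during genome editing in human cells.
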