Features (pLannotate 1.2.2; 17 found; start..end, strand, type, name):
     12..297     +  enhancer       CMV enhancer: human cytomegalovirus immediate early enhancer; contains an 18-bp deletion relative to the standard CMV enhancer
    299..576     +  promoter       chicken β-actin promoter: No description available
    577..804     +  intron         hybrid intron: hybrid between chicken β-actin (CBA) and minute virus of mice (MMV) introns (Gray et al., 2011)
    942..2054    +  CDS            MACROH2A1: H2AY_HUMAN - Also known as H2AFY From Homo sapiens (Human).
   2100..3701    +  CDS            Cas9(N): N-terminal portion of Streptococcus pyogenes Cas9 (Zetsche et al., 2015)
   3702..6200    +  CDS            Cas9(C): C-terminal portion of Streptococcus pyogenes Cas9 (Zetsche et al., 2015)
   6201..6248    +  CDS            nucleoplasmin NLS: bipartite nuclear localization signal from nucleoplasmin
   6318..6917    +  CDS            PuroR (fragment): puromycin N-acetyltransferase; pac from Streptomyces; confers resistance to puromycin
   6951..7062    +  polyA_signal   bGH poly(A) signal: bovine growth hormone polyadenylation signal
   7167..7307    +  repeat_region  AAV2 ITR: inverted terminal repeat of adeno-associated virus serotype 2 inverted
   7312..7363    -  misc_feature   bom (fragment): basis of mobility region from pBR322
   7382..7837    +  rep_origin     f1 ori (sequence partly withheld): f1 bacteriophage origin of replication; arrow indicates direction of (+) strand synthesis
   7838..7887    -  misc_feature   bom (fragment): basis of mobility region from pBR322
   7989..8024    -  CDS            rop (fragment): Rop protein, which maintains plasmids at low copy number; rop
   8119..8223    +  promoter       AmpR promoter: bla
   8224..9084    +  CDS            AmpR: β-lactamase; bla; confers resistance to ampicillin, carbenicillin, and related antibiotics
   9255..9843    +  rep_origin     ori: high-copy-number ColE1/pMB1/pBR322/pUC origin of replication
>Addgene plasmid #204759 | pCPmacroH2A.1-GS3 | addgene full sequence | sequence record 419435 | Addgene NGS Result
CTAGAGGTACCCGTTACATAACTTACGGTAAATGGCCCGCCTGGCTGACCGCCCAACGACCCCCGCCCAT
TGACGTCAATAGTAACGCCAATAGGGACTTTCCATTGACGTCAATGGGTGGAGTATTTACGGTAAACTGC
CCACTTGGCAGTACATCAAGTGTATCATATGCCAAGTACGCCCCCTATTGACGTCAATGACGGTAAATGG
CCCGCCTGGCATTGTGCCCAGTACATGACCTTATGGGACTTTCCTACTTGGCAGTACATCTACGTATTAG
TCATCGCTATTACCATGGTCGAGGTGAGCCCCACGTTCTGCTTCACTCTCCCCATCTCCCCCCCCTCCCC
ACCCCCAATTTTGTATTTATTTATTTTTTAATTATTTTGTGCAGCGATGGGGGCGGGGGGGGGGGGGGGG
CGCGCGCCAGGCGGGGCGGGGCGGGGCGAGGGGCGGGGCGGGGCGAGGCGGAGAGGTGCGGCGGCAGCCA
ATCAGAGCGGCGCGCTCCGAAAGTTTCCTTTTATGGCGAGGCGGCGGCGGCGGCGGCCCTATAAAAAGCG
AAGCGCGCGGCGGGCGGGAGTCGCTGCGCGCTGCCTTCGCCCCGTGCCCCGCTCCGCCGCCGCCTCGCGC
CGCCCGCCCCGGCTCTGACTGACCGCGTTACTCCCACAGGTGAGCGGGCGGGACGGCCCTTCTCCTCCGG
GCTGTAATTAGCTGAGCAAGAGGTAAGGGTTTAAGGGATGGTTGGTTGGTGGGGTATTAATGTTTAATTA
CCTGGAGCACCTGCCTGAAATCACTTTTTTTCAGGTTGGACCGGTGCCACCATGGACTATAAGGACCACG
ACGGAGACTACAAGGATCATGATATTGATTACAAAGACGATGACGATAAGATGGCCCCAAAGAAGAAGCG
GAAGGTCGGGATCCACGGAGTCCCTGCAGCCTCGAGCCGCGGTGGGAAGAAGAAGTCCACCAAGACCTCC
AGGTCTGCCAAAGCAGGAGTCATCTTTCCCGTGGGGCGGATGCTGCGGTACATCAAGAAAGGCCACCCCA
AGTACAGGATTGGAGTGGGGGCACCCGTGTACATGGCCGCCGTCCTGGAATACCTGACAGCGGAGATTCT
GGAGCTGGCTGGCAATGCAGCGAGAGACAACAAGAAGGGACGGGTCACACCCCGGCACATCCTGCTGGCT
GTGGCCAATGATGAAGAGCTGAATCAGCTGCTAAAAGGAGTCACCATAGCCAGTGGGGGTGTGTTACCCA
ACATCCACCCCGAGTTGCTAGCGAAGAAGCGGGGATCCAAAGGAAAGTTGGAAGCCATCATCACACCACC
CCCAGCCAAAAAGGCCAAGTCTCCATCCCAGAAGAAGCCTGTATCTAAAAAAGCAGGAGGCAAGAAAGGG
GCCCGGAAATCCAAGAAGAAGCAGGGTGAAGTCAGTAAGGCAGCCAGCGCCGACAGCACAACCGAGGGCA
CACCTGCCGACGGCTTCACAGTCCTCTCCACCAAGAGCCTCTTCCTTGGCCAGAAGCTGAACCTTATTCA
CAGTGAAATCAGTAATTTAGCCGGCTTTGAGGTGGAGGCCATAATCAATCCTACCAATGCTGACATTGAC
CCTAAAGATGACCTAGGAAACACGCTGGAGAAGAAAGGTGGCAAGGAGTTTGTGGAAGCTGTCTTGGAAC
TCCGGAAAAAGAACGGGCCCTTGGAAGTAGCTGGAGCTGCTGTCAGCGCAGGCCATGGCCTGCCTGCCAA
GTTTGTGATCCACTGTAATAGTCCAGTTTGGGGTGCAGACAAGTGTGAAGAACTTCTGGAAAAGACAGTG
AAAAACTGCTTGGCCCTGGCTGATGATAAGAAGCTGAAATCCATTGCATTTCCATCCATCGGCAGCGGCA
GGAACGGTTTTCCAAAGCAGACAGCAGCTCAGCTGATTCTGAAGGCCATCTCCAGTTACTTCGTGTCTAC
AATGTCCTCTTCCATCAAAACGGTGTACTTCGTGCTTTTTGACAGCGAGAGTATAGGCATCTATGTGCAG
GAAATGGCCAAGCTGGACGCCAACGGTGGCGGTGGATCCGGTGGCGGTGGAAGTGGTGGCGGTGGATCTG
ACAAGAAGTACAGCATCGGCCTGGACATCGGCACCAACTCTGTGGGCTGGGCCGTGATCACCGACGAGTA
CAAGGTGCCCAGCAAGAAATTCAAGGTGCTGGGCAACACCGACCGGCACAGCATCAAGAAGAACCTGATC
GGAGCCCTGCTGTTCGACAGCGGCGAAACAGCCGAGGCCACCCGGCTGAAGAGAACCGCCAGAAGAAGAT
ACACCAGACGGAAGAACCGGATCTGCTATCTGCAAGAGATCTTCAGCAACGAGATGGCCAAGGTGGACGA
CAGCTTCTTCCACAGACTGGAAGAGTCCTTCCTGGTGGAAGAGGATAAGAAGCACGAGCGGCACCCCATC
TTCGGCAACATCGTGGACGAGGTGGCCTACCACGAGAAGTACCCCACCATCTACCACCTGAGAAAGAAAC
TGGTGGACAGCACCGACAAGGCCGACCTGCGGCTGATCTATCTGGCCCTGGCCCACATGATCAAGTTCCG
GGGCCACTTCCTGATCGAGGGCGACCTGAACCCCGACAACAGCGACGTGGACAAGCTGTTCATCCAGCTG
GTGCAGACCTACAACCAGCTGTTCGAGGAAAACCCCATCAACGCCAGCGGCGTGGACGCCAAGGCCATCC
TGTCTGCCAGACTGAGCAAGAGCAGACGGCTGGAAAATCTGATCGCCCAGCTGCCCGGCGAGAAGAAGAA
TGGCCTGTTCGGAAACCTGATTGCCCTGAGCCTGGGCCTGACCCCCAACTTCAAGAGCAACTTCGACCTG
GCCGAGGATGCCAAACTGCAGCTGAGCAAGGACACCTACGACGACGACCTGGACAACCTGCTGGCCCAGA
TCGGCGACCAGTACGCCGACCTGTTTCTGGCCGCCAAGAACCTGTCCGACGCCATCCTGCTGAGCGACAT
CCTGAGAGTGAACACCGAGATCACCAAGGCCCCCCTGAGCGCCTCTATGATCAAGAGATACGACGAGCAC
CACCAGGACCTGACCCTGCTGAAAGCTCTCGTGCGGCAGCAGCTGCCTGAGAAGTACAAAGAGATTTTCT
TCGACCAGAGCAAGAACGGCTACGCCGGCTACATTGACGGCGGAGCCAGCCAGGAAGAGTTCTACAAGTT
CATCAAGCCCATCCTGGAAAAGATGGACGGCACCGAGGAACTGCTCGTGAAGCTGAACAGAGAGGACCTG
CTGCGGAAGCAGCGGACCTTCGACAACGGCAGCATCCCCCACCAGATCCACCTGGGAGAGCTGCACGCCA
TTCTGCGGCGGCAGGAAGATTTTTACCCATTCCTGAAGGACAACCGGGAAAAGATCGAGAAGATCCTGAC
CTTCCGCATCCCCTACTACGTGGGCCCTCTGGCCAGGGGAAACAGCAGATTCGCCTGGATGACCAGAAAG
AGCGAGGAAACCATCACCCCCTGGAACTTCGAGGAAGTGGTGGACAAGGGCGCTTCCGCCCAGAGCTTCA
TCGAGCGGATGACCAACTTCGATAAGAACCTGCCCAACGAGAAGGTGCTGCCCAAGCACAGCCTGCTGTA
CGAGTACTTCACCGTGTATAACGAGCTGACCAAAGTGAAATACGTGACCGAGGGAATGAGAAAGCCCGCC
TTCCTGAGCGGCGAGCAGAAAAAGGCCATCGTGGACCTGCTGTTCAAGACCAACCGGAAAGTGACCGTGA
AGCAGCTGAAAGAGGACTACTTCAAGAAAATCGAGTGCTTCGACTCCGTGGAAATCTCCGGCGTGGAAGA
TCGGTTCAACGCCTCCCTGGGCACATACCACGATCTGCTGAAAATTATCAAGGACAAGGACTTCCTGGAC
AATGAGGAAAACGAGGACATTCTGGAAGATATCGTGCTGACCCTGACACTGTTTGAGGACAGAGAGATGA
TCGAGGAACGGCTGAAAACCTATGCCCACCTGTTCGACGACAAAGTGATGAAGCAGCTGAAGCGGCGGAG
ATACACCGGCTGGGGCAGGCTGAGCCGGAAGCTGATCAACGGCATCCGGGACAAGCAGTCCGGCAAGACA
ATCCTGGATTTCCTGAAGTCCGACGGCTTCGCCAACAGAAACTTCATGCAGCTGATCCACGACGACAGCC
TGACCTTTAAAGAGGACATCCAGAAAGCCCAGGTGTCCGGCCAGGGCGATAGCCTGCACGAGCACATTGC
CAATCTGGCCGGCAGCCCCGCCATTAAGAAGGGCATCCTGCAGACAGTGAAGGTGGTGGACGAGCTCGTG
AAAGTGATGGGCCGGCACAAGCCCGAGAACATCGTGATCGAAATGGCCAGAGAGAACCAGACCACCCAGA
AGGGACAGAAGAACAGCCGCGAGAGAATGAAGCGGATCGAAGAGGGCATCAAAGAGCTGGGCAGCCAGAT
CCTGAAAGAACACCCCGTGGAAAACACCCAGCTGCAGAACGAGAAGCTGTACCTGTACTACCTGCAGAAT
GGGCGGGATATGTACGTGGACCAGGAACTGGACATCAACCGGCTGTCCGACTACGATGTGGACCATATCG
TGCCTCAGAGCTTTCTGAAGGACGACTCCATCGACAACAAGGTGCTGACCAGAAGCGACAAGAACCGGGG
CAAGAGCGACAACGTGCCCTCCGAAGAGGTCGTGAAGAAGATGAAGAACTACTGGCGGCAGCTGCTGAAC
GCCAAGCTGATTACCCAGAGAAAGTTCGACAATCTGACCAAGGCCGAGAGAGGCGGCCTGAGCGAACTGG
ATAAGGCCGGCTTCATCAAGAGACAGCTGGTGGAAACCCGGCAGATCACAAAGCACGTGGCACAGATCCT
GGACTCCCGGATGAACACTAAGTACGACGAGAATGACAAGCTGATCCGGGAAGTGAAAGTGATCACCCTG
AAGTCCAAGCTGGTGTCCGATTTCCGGAAGGATTTCCAGTTTTACAAAGTGCGCGAGATCAACAACTACC
ACCACGCCCACGACGCCTACCTGAACGCCGTCGTGGGAACCGCCCTGATCAAAAAGTACCCTAAGCTGGA
AAGCGAGTTCGTGTACGGCGACTACAAGGTGTACGACGTGCGGAAGATGATCGCCAAGAGCGAGCAGGAA
ATCGGCAAGGCTACCGCCAAGTACTTCTTCTACAGCAACATCATGAACTTTTTCAAGACCGAGATTACCC
TGGCCAACGGCGAGATCCGGAAGCGGCCTCTGATCGAGACAAACGGCGAAACCGGGGAGATCGTGTGGGA
TAAGGGCCGGGATTTTGCCACCGTGCGGAAAGTGCTGAGCATGCCCCAAGTGAATATCGTGAAAAAGACC
GAGGTGCAGACAGGCGGCTTCAGCAAAGAGTCTATCCTGCCCAAGAGGAACAGCGATAAGCTGATCGCCA
GAAAGAAGGACTGGGACCCTAAGAAGTACGGCGGCTTCGACAGCCCCACCGTGGCCTATTCTGTGCTGGT
GGTGGCCAAAGTGGAAAAGGGCAAGTCCAAGAAACTGAAGAGTGTGAAAGAGCTGCTGGGGATCACCATC
ATGGAAAGAAGCAGCTTCGAGAAGAATCCCATCGACTTTCTGGAAGCCAAGGGCTACAAAGAAGTGAAAA
AGGACCTGATCATCAAGCTGCCTAAGTACTCCCTGTTCGAGCTGGAAAACGGCCGGAAGAGAATGCTGGC
CTCTGCCGGCGAACTGCAGAAGGGAAACGAACTGGCCCTGCCCTCCAAATATGTGAACTTCCTGTACCTG
GCCAGCCACTATGAGAAGCTGAAGGGCTCCCCCGAGGATAATGAGCAGAAACAGCTGTTTGTGGAACAGC
ACAAGCACTACCTGGACGAGATCATCGAGCAGATCAGCGAGTTCTCCAAGAGAGTGATCCTGGCCGACGC
TAATCTGGACAAAGTGCTGTCCGCCTACAACAAGCACCGGGATAAGCCCATCAGAGAGCAGGCCGAGAAT
ATCATCCACCTGTTTACCCTGACCAATCTGGGAGCCCCTGCCGCCTTCAAGTACTTTGACACCACCATCG
ACCGGAAGAGGTACACCAGCACCAAAGAGGTGCTGGACGCCACCCTGATCCACCAGAGCATCACCGGCCT
GTACGAGACACGGATCGACCTGTCTCAGCTGGGAGGCGACAAAAGGCCGGCGGCCACGAAAAAGGCCGGC
CAGGCAAAAAAGAAAAAGGAATTCGGCAGTGGAGAGGGCAGAGGAAGTCTGCTAACATGCGGTGACGTCG
AGGAGAATCCTGGCCCAATGACCGAGTACAAGCCCACGGTGCGCCTCGCCACCCGCGACGACGTCCCCAG
GGCCGTACGCACCCTCGCCGCCGCGTTCGCCGACTACCCCGCCACGCGCCACACCGTCGATCCGGACCGC
CACATCGAGCGGGTCACCGAGCTGCAAGAACTCTTCCTCACGCGCGTCGGGCTCGACATCGGCAAGGTGT
GGGTCGCGGACGACGGCGCCGCGGTGGCGGTCTGGACCACGCCGGAGAGCGTCGAAGCGGGGGCGGTGTT
CGCCGAGATCGGCCCGCGCATGGCCGAGTTGAGCGGTTCCCGGCTGGCCGCGCAGCAACAGATGGAAGGC
CTCCTGGCGCCGCACCGGCCCAAGGAGCCCGCGTGGTTCCTGGCCACCGTCGGAGTCTCGCCCGACCACC
AGGGCAAGGGTCTGGGCAGCGCCGTCGTGCTCCCCGGAGTGGAGGCGGCCGAGCGCGCCGGGGTGCCCGC
CTTCCTGGAGACCTCCGCGCCCCGCAACCTCCCCTTCTACGAGCGGCTCGGCTTCACCGTCACCGCCGAC
GTCGAGGTGCCCGAAGGACCGCGCACCTGGTGCATGACCCGCAAGCCCGGTGCCTGAGAATTCTAACTAG
AGCTCGCTGATCAGCCTCGACTGTGCCTTCTAGTTGCCAGCCATCTGTTGTTTGCCCCTCCCCCGTGCCT
TCCTTGACCCTGGAAGGTGCCACTCCCACTGTCCTTTCCTAATAAAATGAGGAAATTGCATCGCATTGTC
TGAGTAGGTGTCATTCTATTCTGGGGGGTGGGGTGGGGCAGGACAGCAAGGGGGAGGATTGGGAAGAGAA
TAGCAGGCATGCTGGGGAGCGGCCGCAGGAACCCCTAGTGATGGAGTTGGCCACTCCCTCTCTGCGCGCT
CGCTCGCTCACTGAGGCCGGGCGACCAAAGGTCGCCCGACGCCCGGGCTTTGCCCGGGCGGCCTCAGTGA
GCGAGCGAGCGCGCAGCTGCCTGCAGGGGCGCCTGATGCGGTATTTTCTCCTTACGCATCTGTGCGGTAT
TTCACACCGCATA
[95 nt withheld, positions 7364-7458]
T
[46 nt withheld, positions 7460-7505]
C
[141 nt withheld, positions 7507-7647]
CCTTTGACGTTGGAGTCCACGTTCTTT
[37 nt withheld, positions 7675-7711]
ACTCTATCTCGGGCTATTCTTTTGATTTATAAGGGATTTTGCCGATTTCGGTCTATTGGTTAAAAAATGA
GCTGATTTAACAAAAATTTAACGCGAATTTTAACAAAATATTAACGTTTACAATTTTATGGTGCACTCTC
AGTACAATCTGCTCTGATGCCGCATAGTTAAGCCAGCCCCGACACCCGCCAACACCCGCTGACGCGCCCT
GACGGGCTTGTCTGCTCCCGGCATCCGCTTACAGACAAGCTGTGACCGTCTCCGGGAGCTGCATGTGTCA
GAGGTTTTCACCGTCATCACCGAAACGCGCGAGACGAAAGGGCCTCGTGATACGCCTATTTTTATAGGTT
AATGTCATGATAATAATGGTTTCTTAGACGTCAGGTGGCACTTTTCGGGGAAATGTGCGCGGAACCCCTA
TTTGTTTATTTTTCTAAATACATTCAAATATGTATCCGCTCATGAGACAATAACCCTGATAAATGCTTCA
ATAATATTGAAAAAGGAAGAGTATGAGTATTCAACATTTCCGTGTCGCCCTTATTCCCTTTTTTGCGGCA
TTTTGCCTTCCTGTTTTTGCTCACCCAGAAACGCTGGTGAAAGTAAAAGATGCTGAAGATCAGTTGGGTG
CACGAGTGGGTTACATCGAACTGGATCTCAACAGCGGTAAGATCCTTGAGAGTTTTCGCCCCGAAGAACG
TTTTCCAATGATGAGCACTTTTAAAGTTCTGCTATGTGGCGCGGTATTATCCCGTATTGACGCCGGGCAA
GAGCAACTCGGTCGCCGCATACACTATTCTCAGAATGACTTGGTTGAGTACTCACCAGTCACAGAAAAGC
ATCTTACGGATGGCATGACAGTAAGAGAATTATGCAGTGCTGCCATAACCATGAGTGATAACACTGCGGC
CAACTTACTTCTGACAACGATCGGAGGACCGAAGGAGCTAACCGCTTTTTTGCACAACATGGGGGATCAT
GTAACTCGCCTTGATCGTTGGGAACCGGAGCTGAATGAAGCCATACCAAACGACGAGCGTGACACCACGA
TGCCTGTAGCAATGGCAACAACGTTGCGCAAACTATTAACTGGCGAACTACTTACTCTAGCTTCCCGGCA
ACAATTAATAGACTGGATGGAGGCGGATAAAGTTGCAGGACCACTTCTGCGCTCGGCCCTTCCGGCTGGC
TGGTTTATTGCTGATAAATCTGGAGCCGGTGAGCGTGGAAGCCGCGGTATCATTGCAGCACTGGGGCCAG
ATGGTAAGCCCTCCCGTATCGTAGTTATCTACACGACGGGGAGTCAGGCAACTATGGATGAACGAAATAG
ACAGATCGCTGAGATAGGTGCCTCACTGATTAAGCATTGGTAACTGTCAGACCAAGTTTACTCATATATA
CTTTAGATTGATTTAAAACTTCATTTTTAATTTAAAAGGATCTAGGTGAAGATCCTTTTTGATAATCTCA
TGACCAAAATCCCTTAACGTGAGTTTTCGTTCCACTGAGCGTCAGACCCCGTAGAAAAGATCAAAGGATC
TTCTTGAGATCCTTTTTTTCTGCGCGTAATCTGCTGCTTGCAAACAAAAAAACCACCGCTACCAGCGGTG
GTTTGTTTGCCGGATCAAGAGCTACCAACTCTTTTTCCGAAGGTAACTGGCTTCAGCAGAGCGCAGATAC
CAAATACTGTTCTTCTAGTGTAGCCGTAGTTAGGCCACCACTTCAAGAACTCTGTAGCACCGCCTACATA
CCTCGCTCTGCTAATCCTGTTACCAGTGGCTGCTGCCAGTGGCGATAAGTCGTGTCTTACCGGGTTGGAC
TCAAGACGATAGTTACCGGATAAGGCGCAGCGGTCGGGCTGAACGGGGGGTTCGTGCACACAGCCCAGCT
TGGAGCGAACGACCTACACCGAACTGAGATACCTACAGCGTGAGCTATGAGAAAGCGCCACGCTTCCCGA
AGGGAGAAAGGCGGACAGGTATCCGGTAAGCGGCAGGGTCGGAACAGGAGAGCGCACGAGGGAGCTTCCA
GGGGGAAACGCCTGGTATCTTTATAGTCCTGTCGGGTTTCGCCACCTCTGACTTGAGCGTCGATTTTTGT
GATGCTCGTCAGGGGGGCGGAGCCTATGGAAAAACGCCAGCAACGCGGCCTTTTTACGGTTCCTGGCCTT
TTGCTGGCCTTTTGCTCACATG
